>Addgene plasmid #161949 | IBMc326 | addgene full sequence | sequence record 327545 | Addgene NGS Result
TACTAGAGGAGATTCTCATGTTTGACAGCTTATCATCGATAAGCTTTAATGCGGTAGTTTATCACAGTTA
AATTGCTAACGCAGTCAGGCACCGTGTATGAAATCTAACAATGCGCTCATCGTCATTCTCGGCACCGTCA
CCCTGGACGCTGTAGGCATAGGCTTGGTTATGCCGGTACTGCCGGGCCTCTTGCGGGATATCGTCCATTC
CGACAGTATTGCCAGTCACTATGGCGTGCTGCTTGCGCTCTATGCGTTGATGCAATTTCTTTGCGCACCC
GTTCTCGGAGCCCTGTCCGACCGCTTTGGCCGCCGTCCAGTCCTGCTCGCTTCGCTCCTTGGAGCCACTA
TCGACTACGCGATCATGGCGACCACACCCGTCCTGTGGATTCTCTACGCCGGACGCATCGTGGCGGGCAT
CACGGGTGCCACAGGTGCGGTTGCTGGTGCCTATATCGCCGACATCACCGATGGGGAAGATCGGGCTCGC
CACTTCGGGCTCATGAGCGCTTGTTTCGGCGTGGGTATGGTGGCAGGCCCCGTGGCCGGGGGACTGTTGG
GTGCCATCTCCTTGCATGCACCATTCCTTGCGGCGGCGGTACTCAACGGCCTCAACCTCCTCCTGGGCTG
CTTCCTTATGCAGGAATCGCATAAGGGAGAGCGCCGTCCGATGCCCTTGCGTGCCTTCAATCCAGTCAGC
TCCTTCCGGTGGGCGCGGGGCATGACTATCGTCGCCGCACTTATGACTGTTTTCTTTATCATGCAACTCG
TAGGACAGGTTCCGGCAGCGCTCTGGGTCATTTTCGGCGAGGACCGCTTTCGCTGGAGCGCGACGATGAT
CGGCCTGTCGCTTGCGGTATTCGGAATCTTGCACGCCCTCGCTCAAGCCTTCGTCACGGGCCCCGCCACC
AAACGTTTCGGCGAGAAGCAGGCCATTATCGCGGGCATGGCGGCCGACGCGCTGGGCTACGTCTTGCTGG
CGTTCGCGACGCGCGGCTGGATGGCCTTCCCCATTATGATTCTTCTCGCTTCCGGCGGCATCGGTATGCC
CGCGTTGCAGGCCATGCTGTCCCGCCAAGTAGATGACGACCATCAGGGACAGCTTCAAGGGTCGCTCGCG
GCTCTTACCAGCCTCACTTCGATCATTGGACCGCTGATCGTCACGGCGATTTATGCCGCCTCGGCGAGCA
CATGGAACGGGTTGGCATGGATTGTAGGTGCCGCCCTTTACCTTGTCTGCCTCCCCGCGTTGCGTCGCGG
TGCATGGAGCCGGGCCACCTCGACCTAATAATACTAGCTCCGGCAAAAAAACGGGCAAGGTGTCACCACC
CTGCCCTTTTTCTTTAAAACCGAAAAGATTACTTCGCGTTTGCCACCTGACGTCTAAGAAAAGGAATATT
CAGCAATTTGCCCGTGCCGAAGAAAGGCCCACCCGTGAAGGTGAGCCAGTGAGTTGATTGCTACGTAATT
AGTTAGTTAGCCCTTAGTGACTCGAATTCGCGGCCGCTTCTAGAGTTATGACAACTTGACGGCTACATCA
TTCACTTTTTCTTCACAACCGGCACGGAACTCGCTCGGGCTGGCCCCGGTGCATTTTTTAAATACCCGCG
AGAAATAGAGTTGATCGTCAAAACCAACATTGCGACCGACGGTGGCGATAGGCATCCGGGTGGTGCTCAA
AAGCAGCTTCGCCTGGCTGATACGTTGGTCCTCGCGCCAGCTTAAGACGCTAATCCCTAACTGCTGGCGG
AAAAGATGTGACAGACGCGACGGCGACAAGCAAACATGCTGTGCGACGCTGGCGATATCAAAATTGCTGT
CTGCCAGGTGATCGCTGATGTACTGACAAGCCTCGCGTACCCGATTATCCATCGGTGGATGGAGCGACTC
GTTAATCGCTTCCATGCGCCGCAGTAACAATTGCTCAAGCAGATTTATCGCCAGCAGCTCCGAATAGCGC
CCTTCCCCTTGCCCGGCGTTAATGATTTGCCCAAACAGGTCGCTGAAATGCGGCTGGTGCGCTTCATCCG
GGCGAAAGAACCCCGTATTGGCAAATATTGACGGCCAGTTAAGCCATTCATGCCAGTAGGCGCGCGGACG
AAAGTAAACCCACTGGTGATACCATTCGCGAGCCTCCGGATGACGACCGTAGTGATGAATCTCTCCTGGC
GGGAACAGCAAAATATCACCCGGTCGGCAAACAAATTCTCGTCCCTGATTTTTCACCACCCCCTGACCGC
GAATGGTGAGATTGAGAATATAACCTTTCATTCCCAGCGGTCGGTCGATAAAAAAATCGAGATAACCGTT
GGCCTCAATCGGCGTTAAACCCGCCACCAGATGGGCATTAAACGAGTATCCCGGCAGCAGGGGATCATTT
TGCGCTTCAGCCATACTTTTCATACTCCCGCCATTCAGAGAAGAAACCAATTGTCCATATTGCATCAGAC
ATTGCCGTCACTGCGTCTTTTACTGGCACTTCTCGCTAACCAAACCGGTAACCCCGCTTATTAAAAGCAT
TCTGTAACAAAGCGGGACCAAAGCCATGACAAAAACGCGTAACAAAAGTGTCTATAATCACGGCAGAAAA
GTCCACATTGATTATTTGCACGGCGTCACACTTTGCTATGCCATAGCATTTTTATCCATAAGATTAGCGG
ATCCTACCTGACGCTTTTTATCGCAACTCTCTACTGTTTCTCCATTACTAGAGTCACACAGGACTACTAG
ATGAATGAAACCGATCCTGAGACCCTGTCTCTTATACACATCTATTCGGTCTCATCTGAGCGGTCGTCGC
AAACCGTAATACTAGAGAACGCATGAGAAAGCCCCCGGAAGATCACCTTCCGGGGGCTTTTTTATTGCGC
TACTAGTAGCGGCCGCTGCAGGAGTCACTAAGGGTTAGTTAGTTAGATTAGCAGAAAGTCAAAAGCCTCC
GACCGGAGGCTTTTGACTAAAACTTCCCTTGGGGTTATCATTGGGGCTCACTCAAAGGCGGTAATCAGAT
AAAAAAAATCCTTAGCTTTCGCTAAGGATGATTTCTGCTAGAGATGGAATAGACTGGATGGAGGCGGATA
AAGTTGCAGGACCACTTCTGCGCTCGGCCCTTCCGGCTGGCTGGTTTATTGCTGATAAATCTGGAGCCGG
TGAGCGTGGATCTCGCGGTATCATTGCAGCACTGGGGCCAGATGGTAAGCCCTCCCGTATCGTAGTTATC
TACACGACGGGGAGTCAGGCAACTATGGATGAACGAAATAGACAGATCGCTGAGATAGGTGCCTCACTGA
TTAAGCATTGGTAACTGTCAGACCAAGTTTACTCATATATACTTTAGATTGATTTAAAACTTCATTTTTA
ATTTAAAAGGATCTAGGTGAAGATCCTTTTTGATAATCTCATGACCAAAATCCCTTAACGTGAGTTTTCG
TTCCACTGAGCGTCAGACCCCTTAATAAGATGATCTTCTTGAGATCGTTTTGGTCTGCGCGTAATCTCTT
GCTCTGAAAACGAAAAAACCGCCTTGCAGGGCGGTTTTCGAAGGTTCTCTGAGCTACCAACTCTTTGAAC
CGAGGTAACTGGCTTGGAGGAGCGCAGTCACCAAAACTTGTCCTTTCAGTTTAGCCTTAACCGGCGCATG
ACTTCAAGACTAACTCCTCTAAATCAATTACCAGTGGCTGCTGCCAGTGGTGCTTTTGCATGTCTTTCCG
GGTTGGACTCAAGACGATAGTTACCGGATAAGGCGCAGCGGTCGGACTGAACGGGGGGTTCGTGCATACA
GTCCAGCTTGGAGCGAACTGCCTACCCGGAACTGAGTGTCAGGCGTGGAATGAGACAAACGCGGCCATAA
CAGCGGAATGACACCGGTAAACCGAAAGGCAGGAACAGGAGAGCGCACGAGGGAGCCGCCAGGGGGAAAC
GCCTGGTATCTTTATAGTCCTGTCGGGTTTCGCCACCACTGATTTGAGCGTCAGATTTCGTGATGCTTGT
CAGGGGGGCGGAGCCTATGGAAAAACGGCTTTGCCGCGGCCCTCTCACTTCCCTGTTAAGTATCTTCCTG
GCATCTTCCAGGAAATCTCCGCCCCGTTCGTAAGCCATTTCCGCTCGCCGCAGTCGAACGACCGAGCGTA
GCGAGTCAGTGAGCGAGGAAGCGGAATATATCCTGTATCACATATTCTGCTGACGCACCGGTGCAGCCTT
TTTTCTCCTGCCACATGAAGCACTTCACTGACACCCTCATCAGTGCCAACATAGTAAGCCAGTATACACT
CCGCTAGCGCTGAGGTCTGCCTCGTGAAGAAGGTGTTGCTGACTCATACCAGGCCTGAATCGCCCCATCA
TCCAGCCAGAAAGTGAGGGAGCCACGGTTGATGAGAGCTTTGTTGTAGGTGGACCAGTTGGTGATTTTGA
ACTTTTGCTTTGCCACGGAACGGTCTGCGTTGTCGGGAAGATGCGTGATCTGATCCTTCAACTCAGCAAA
AGTTCGATTTATTCAACAAAGCCACGTTGTGTCTCAAAATCTCTGATGTTACATTGCACAAGATAAAAAT
ATATCATCATGAACAATAAAACTGTCTGCTTACATAAACAGTAATACAAGGGGTGTT
Features (pLannotate 1.2.2; 15 found; start..end, strand, type, name):
     22..50      +  promoter       tet promoter: E. coli promoter for tetracycline efflux protein gene
     98..1286    +  CDS            TcR (fragment): tetracycline efflux protein; tet; confers resistance to tetracycline
   1299..1358    +  terminator     his operon terminator: This putative transcriptin terminator from the E. coli his operon has a 2-bp deletion introduced during synthesis. Its efficiency has not been determined.
   1418..1447    -  terminator     T3Te terminator: phage T3 early transcription terminator
   1494..1515    +  misc_feature   BioBrick prefix: BioBrick prefix for parts that do not start with "ATG"
   1516..2394    -  CDS            araC: L-arabinose regulatory protein; araC
   2540..2705    +  promoter       araBAD promoter: araBAD; promoter of the L-arabinose operon of E. coli; the araC regulatory gene is transcribed in the opposite direction (Guzman et al., 1995)
   2755..2773    +  misc_feature   Tn5 ME: hyperactive mosaic end for Tn5 transposase recognition (Reznikoff et al., 2004)
   2871..2891    +  misc_feature   BioBrick suffix: universal suffix for all parts
   2927..2958    +  terminator     tonB terminator: bidirectional E. coli tonB-P14 transcription terminator
   3005..3045    -  terminator     bacterial terminator (fragment): putative bacterial transcription terminator
   3058..3303    +  CDS            bla(M) (fragment): β-lactamase lacking the signal sequence; bla(M); allows cytosolic expression of β-lactamase
   3469..4013    +  rep_origin     p15A ori: Plasmids containing the medium-copy-number p15A origin of replication can be propagated in E. coli cells that contain a second plasmid with the ColE1 origin.
   4101..4156    +  rep_origin     RSF ori (fragment): Plasmids containing the RSF 1030 origin of replication can be propagated in E. coli cells that contain additional plasmids with compatible origins.
   4255..4281    -  misc_feature   bom (fragment): basis of mobility region from pBR322
