[The description below was written by a language model from this plasmid's Addgene catalogue record and pLannotate feature annotations shown in this document.]
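Description:
IBMc326 is a low-copy bacterial expression vector built on pSB3T5(BsaI-), a BioBrick-format backbone from which BsaI sites have been removed. It replicates in E. coli from a p15A origin, which is compatible with ColE1-type plasmids, and is selected with tetracycline through a TcR efflux gene driven by its own tet promoter. The cloning region sits between the BioBrick prefix and suffix and is insulated on both sides by transcription terminators (his operon, T3Te, tonB and a further putative bacterial terminator). The annotation also picks up short fragments resembling β-lactamase, an RSF origin and the pBR322 bom region. These are partial matches in the backbone, and the record gives no indication that they are functional.

The payload is an arabinose-inducible cassette: araC is encoded divergently from the araBAD (PBAD) promoter, here in a SapI-free version, followed according to the insert name by the B33 element (presumably a ribosome binding site, though the record does not define it). Next come the first five codons of the synthetic sigma factor ECF20, a pair of BsaI sites, the last codons of ECF20 (residues 187–193) and a terminator. The central part of the ECF20 coding sequence is therefore absent, and the BsaI sites act as a Type IIS (Golden Gate style) acceptor into which ECF20 variants can be dropped to restore a full reading frame under PBAD control. A Tn5 mosaic-end match is annotated within this region, but its role is not stated. The vector is described as the expression recipient for generating an ORF insertion library on ECF20 in the depositors' "IBM" workflow. The associated publication concerns systematic insertion of split inteins for Boolean logic gate engineering and reduction of basal activity.
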