Addgene plasmid #161949: IBMc326
Purpose: Contains Type IIS restriction site free elements for expression vectors in IBM. Expression vector to generate ORF insertion library in IBM on ECF20
Depositing lab: Baojun Wang. Depositing organization: University of Edinburgh. Publication: A systematic approach to inserting split inteins for Boolean logic gate engineering and basal activity reduction. Ho TYH, Shao A, Lu Z, Savilahti H, Menolascina F, Wang L, Dalchau N, Wang B. Nat Commun. 2021 Apr 13;12(1):2200. doi: 10.1038/s41467-021-22404-9. PubMed 33850130.
Backbone
  Vector backbone: pSB3T5(BsaI-)
  Backbone manufacturer: Baojun Wang's Lab
  Vector type: Bacterial Expression
Growth in bacteria
  Bacterial resistance: Tetracycline, 10 μg/mL
  Growth temperature: 37°C
  Growth strain: DH5alpha
  Copy number: Low Copy
Gene/Insert
  Gene/Insert name: pSB3T5(BsaI-)-PBAD(SapI-)-B33-ECF20(1-5)-BsaI-BsaI-ECF20(187-193)-Ter
  Species: Synthetic
  Promoter: PBAD
  Cloning method: Gibson Cloning
  Sequencing primers: 5′ VF2 - TGCCACCTGACGTCTAAGAA; 3′ VR - ATTACCGCCTTTGAGTGAGC
Terms and licenses: Academic/Nonprofit Terms; Industry Terms: Not Available to Industry
How to cite: IBMc326 was a gift from Baojun Wang (Addgene plasmid # 161949 ; http://n2t.net/addgene:161949 ; RRID:Addgene_161949)
